Addgene plasmid #105806: pKK-FRET-ORF1-3C-Cerulean_ORF2-TEV-Amber
Purpose: (Empty Backbone) Concomitant expression of two proteins. One protein expressed with Cerulean, cleavable by 3C; second protein expressed with Amber, cleavable by TEV. Control for protein interaction analysis by FRET.
Depositing lab: Andrzej Dziembowski. Depositing organization: Polish Academy of Sciences, Institute of Biochemistry and Biophysics. Publication: Versatile approach for functional analysis of human proteins and efficient stable cell line generation using FLP-mediated recombination system. Szczesny RJ, Kowalska K, Klosowska-Kosicka K, Chlebowski A, Owczarek EP, Warkocki Z, Kulinski TM, Adamska D, Affek K, Jedroszkowiak A, Kotrys AV, Tomecki R, Krawczyk PS, Borowski LS, Dziembowski A. PLoS One. 2018 Mar 28;13(3):e0194887. doi: 10.1371/journal.pone.0194887. eCollection 2018. PubMed 29590189.
Backbone
  Vector backbone: BI-16 (constructed based on pcDNA5/FRT/TO from Invitrogen)
  Backbone manufacturer: Sammarco & Grabczyk (PMID: 16212928)
  Vector type: Mammalian Expression ; Flp-In competent
  Selectable markers: Hygromycin
  Tag / fusion protein: ORF1: 3C-Cerulean; ORF2: TEV-Amber (C terminal on backbone)
Growth in bacteria
  Bacterial resistance: Ampicillin, 100 μg/mL
  Growth temperature: 37°C
  Growth strain: DH5alpha
  Copy number: High Copy
Gene/Insert
  Gene/Insert name: None
  Tag / fusion protein: ORF1: 3C-Cerulean; ORF2: TEV-Amber (C terminal on backbone)
Terms and licenses: Academic/Nonprofit Terms; Industry Terms: Not Available to Industry
Depositor comments: This vector is a member of the pKK-FRET series which belongs to the pKK vector family. It enables concomitant expression of two genes, which transcription is driven by a tetracycline responsive bidirectional CMV promoter. This vector is a derivate of the BI16 plasmid (PMID: 16212928) and is suitable for stable cell line generation using the Flp-In system (see Szczesny RJ et al. for detailed description and protocols; bioRxiv, doi: https://doi.org/10.1101/160101) Negative control for FRET experiments. One protein expressed with Cerulean whereas second protein expressed with non-fluorescent Amber fusion tag. Amber is a mutant of Venus (Y67C) that retains the tertiary structure but has no fluorescent properties and does not absorb light. A no-FRET sample in which both putative interacting proteins are tagged can be superior to a donor-only sample (PMID: 17040988, 22264545). Amber coding sequence was cloned from Addgene ID: 27798.
How to cite: pKK-FRET-ORF1-3C-Cerulean_ORF2-TEV-Amber was a gift from Andrzej Dziembowski (Addgene plasmid # 105806 ; http://n2t.net/addgene:105806 ; RRID:Addgene_105806)
