[The description below was written by a language model from this plasmid's Addgene catalogue record and pLannotate feature annotations shown in this document.]
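Description:
pKK-FRET-ORF1-3C-Cerulean_ORF2-TEV-Amber is an empty mammalian expression backbone of about 6.8 kb from the pKK-FRET series. It derives from the BI-16 plasmid, which was itself built on pcDNA5/FRT/TO. In E. coli it is maintained as a high-copy plasmid through a ColE1/pUC-type origin and selected with ampicillin (AmpR under its own bla promoter). For mammalian work it carries an FRT site placed directly upstream of a hygromycin resistance coding sequence followed by an SV40 poly(A) signal. As is usual for Flp-In vectors, FLP-mediated recombination into a genomic FRT landing site is expected to place this marker where it can be expressed, so hygromycin selects for stable single-site integrants.

The expression unit is a tetracycline-responsive bidirectional CMV promoter. The feature table shows CMV enhancer and promoter elements pointing in one direction and a truncated CMV core promoter in the other, each followed by a pair of tet operator sequences (annotated as PLtetO-1 fragments). One arm leads to a cloning position for ORF1, fused at its C-terminus to mCerulean and terminated by an HSV TK poly(A) signal; the record describes a 3C protease site before this tag, although the annotation does not pick it up. The other arm accepts ORF2, followed by a TEV cleavage site, the Amber tag and a bGH poly(A) signal. Amber is annotated as mVenus because it is a Venus Y67C mutant that keeps the fold but neither fluoresces nor absorbs light.

With both candidate partners tagged but no functional acceptor present, the vector serves as a no-FRET negative control for protein interaction studies, which the depositor considers potentially superior to a donor-only sample. The depositor and sequencing-derived records differ by a single nucleotide in length and have identical annotations.
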