Features (pLannotate 1.2.2; 27 found; start..end, strand, type, name):
     18..252     +  promoter       SV40 promoter (fragment): SV40 enhancer and early promoter
    331..347     +  polyA_signal   bGH poly(A) signal (fragment): bovine growth hormone polyadenylation signal
    438..486     -  polyA_signal   HSV TK poly(A) signal: herpes simplex virus thymidine kinase polyadenylation signal (Cole and Stacy, 1985)
    563..1282    -  CDS            mCerulean: enhanced monomeric variant of CFP (Rizzo et al., 2004) mammalian codon-optimized
   1378..1397    -  promoter       PLtetO-1 promoter (fragment): modified phage lambda PL promoter with tet operator sites (Lutz and Bujard, 1997)
   1399..1418    -  promoter       PLtetO-1 promoter (fragment): modified phage lambda PL promoter with tet operator sites (Lutz and Bujard, 1997)
   1420..1623    -  promoter       CMV promoter: human cytomegalovirus (CMV) immediate early promoter
   1624..1771    -  enhancer       CMV enhancer (fragment): human cytomegalovirus immediate early enhancer; contains an 18-bp deletion relative to the standard CMV enhancer
   1804..1855    +  promoter       CMVd2 promoter: truncated human cytomegalovirus (CMV) immediate early promoter that yields moderately reduced expression relative to the full-length promoter
   1857..1876    +  promoter       PLtetO-1 promoter (fragment): modified phage lambda PL promoter with tet operator sites (Lutz and Bujard, 1997)
   1878..1897    +  promoter       PLtetO-1 promoter (fragment): modified phage lambda PL promoter with tet operator sites (Lutz and Bujard, 1997)
   1926..1942    +  CDS            TEV site (fragment): tobacco etch virus (TEV) protease recognition and cleavage site
   2014..2733    +  CDS            mVenus: Venus YFP with monomerizing A206K mutation (Nagai et al., 2002; Kremers et al., 2006) mammalian codon-optimized
   2765..2989    +  polyA_signal   bGH poly(A) signal: bovine growth hormone polyadenylation signal
   2993..3014    +  promoter       SV40 promoter (fragment): SV40 enhancer and early promoter
   3035..3268    +  rep_origin     f1 ori (fragment) (sequence partly withheld): f1 bacteriophage origin of replication; arrow indicates direction of (+) strand synthesis
   3273..3320    +  protein_bind   FRT: FLP-mediated recombination occurs in the 8-bp core sequence TCTAGAAA (Turan and Bode, 2011). FLP recombinase from the Saccharomyces cerevisiae 2μ plasmid
   3328..4350    +  CDS            HygR: aminoglycoside phosphotransferase from E. coli; aph(4)-Ia; confers resistance to hygromycin
   4360..4485    +  CDS            ble (fragment): BLE_KLEPN - Experimental evidence at protein level: Swiss-Prot protein existence level 1. Binding protein with a strong affinity to the bleomycin family of antibiotics. Binds to CL990; an antimitotic-antibiotic compound. From Klebsiella pneumoniae.
   4480..4601    +  polyA_signal   SV40 poly(A) signal: SV40 polyadenylation signal
   4674..4690    -  protein_bind   lac operator: The lac repressor binds to the lac operator to inhibit transcription in E. coli. This inhibition can be relieved by adding lactose or isopropyl-β-D-thiogalactopyranoside (IPTG). lac repressor encoded by lacI
   4698..4728    -  promoter       lac promoter: promoter for the E. coli lac operon
   4743..4764    -  protein_bind   CAP binding site: CAP binding activates transcription in the presence of cAMP. E. coli catabolite activator protein
   4777..4869    -  CDS            lacI (fragment): lac repressor; lacI; The lac repressor binds to the lac operator to inhibit transcription in E. coli. This inhibition can be relieved by adding lactose or isopropyl-β-D-thiogalactopyranoside (IPTG).
   5052..5640    -  rep_origin     ori: high-copy-number ColE1/pMB1/pBR322/pUC origin of replication
   5811..6671    -  CDS            AmpR: β-lactamase; bla; confers resistance to ampicillin, carbenicillin, and related antibiotics
   6672..6776    -  promoter       AmpR promoter: bla
>Addgene plasmid #105806 | pKK-FRET-ORF1-3C-Cerulean_ORF2-TEV-Amber | depositor full sequence | sequence record 200364 | pKK-FRET-ORF1-3C-Cerulean_ORF2-TEV-Amber sequence 6807 bps
GACGGATCGGGAGATCCGCTGTGGAATGTGTGTCAGTTAGGGTGTGGAAAGTCCCCAGGCTCCCCAGCAG
GCAGAAGTATGCAAAGCATGCATCTCAATTAGTCAGCAACCAGGTGTGGAAAGTCCCCAGGCTCCCCAGC
AGGCAGAAGTATGCAAAGCATGCATCTCAATTAGTCAGCAACCATAGTCCCGCCCCTAACTCCGCCCATC
CCGCCCCTAACTCCGCCCAGTTCCGCCCATTCTCCGCTCCATCGTTCAGATCCTTATCGATGCTATGGCA
GGGCCTGCCGCCCCGACGTTGGCTGCGAGCCCTGGGCCTTCACCCGAACTTGGGGGGTGGGGTGGGGAAA
AGGAAGAAACGCGGGCGTATTGGCCCCAATGGGGTCACGGTGGGGTATCGACAGAGTGCCAGCCCTGGGA
CCGAACCCCGCGTTTATGAACAAACGACCCAACACCCGTGCGTTTTATTCTGTCTTTTTATTGCCGTCAT
AGCGCGGGTTCCTTCCGGTATTGTCTCCTTCCGTGTTTCAGTTAGCCTCCCCCATCAGCGAACCGCGGGC
CCTTACTTGTACAGCTCGTCCATGCCGAGAGTGATCCCGGCGGCGGTCACGAACTCCAGCAGGACCATGT
GATCGCGCTTCTCGTTGGGGTCTTTGCTCAGCTTGGACTGGGTGCTCAGGTAGTGGTTGTCGGGCAGCAG
CACGGGGCCGTCGCCGATGGGGGTGTTCTGCTGGTAGTGGTCGGCGAGCTGCACGCTGCCGTCCTCGATG
TTGTGGCGGATCTTGAAGTTGGCCTTGATGCCGTTCTTCTGCTTGTCGGCGGTGATATAGACGTTGTCGC
TGATGGCGTTGTACTCCAGCTTGTGCCCCAGGATGTTGCCGTCCTCCTTGAAGTCGATGCCCTTCAGCTC
GATGCGGTTCACCAGGGTGTCGCCCTCGAACTTCACCTCGGCGCGGGTCTTGTAGTTGCCGTCGTCCTTG
AAGAAGATGGTGCGCTCCTGGACGTAGCCTTCGGGCATGGCGGACTTGAAGAAGTCGTGCTGCTTCATGT
GGTCGGGGTAGCGGGCGAAGCACTGCACGCCCCAGGTCAGGGTGGTCACGAGGGTGGGCCAGGGCACGGG
CAGCTTGCCGGTGGTGCAGATGAACTTCAGGGTCAGCTTGCCGTAGGTGGCATCGCCCTCGCCCTCGCCG
GACACGCTGAACTTGTGGCCGTTTACGTCGCCGTCCAGCTCGACCAGGATGGGCACCACCCCGGTGAACA
GCTCCTCGCCCTTGCTCACCATGGGCCCCTGGAACAGAACTTCCAGACGCGTTTCAGAGCGGCCGCACTG
ATCTTAAGGGTACTAGCGCTGATCGGCAATTGCGAGGTCCTAGGACGATCTCTATCACTGATAGGGAGAT
CTCTATCACTGATAGGGAGAGCTCTGCTTATATAGACCTCCCACCGTACACGCCTACCGCCCATTTGCGT
CAATGGGGCGGAGTTGTTACGACATTTTGGAAAGTCCCGTTGATTTTGGTGCCAAAACAAACTCCCATTG
ACGTCAATGGGGTGGAGACTTGGAAATCCCCGTGAGTCAAACCGCTATCCACGCCCATTGATGTACTGCC
AAAACCGCATCACCATGGTAATAGCGATGACTAATACGTAGATGTACTGCCAAGTAGGAAAGTCCCATAA
GGTCATGTACTGGGCATAATGCCAGGCGGGCCATTTACCGTCATTGACGTCAATAGGGGGCGTACTTGGC
ATATGATACACTTGATGTACTCTAGAAAAATGTCGTAACAACTCCGCCCCATTGACGCAAATGGGCGGTA
GGCGTGTACGGTGGGAGGTCTATATAAGCAGAGCTCTCCCTATCAGTGATAGAGATCTCCCTATCAGTGA
TAGAGATCGTCAAGCTTGGTACCGAGCTCGGATCCGAAAACCTGTACTTCCAAGGAACCGGTGGTCACCT
GTACAATCGATCCTGCAGGAGCTAGCGAGAATTTGTATTTTCAGGGTGATATCATGGTGAGCAAGGGCGA
GGAGCTGTTCACCGGGGTGGTGCCCATCCTGGTCGAGCTGGACGGCGACGTAAACGGCCACAAGTTCAGC
GTGTCCGGCGAGGGCGAGGGCGATGCCACCTACGGCAAGCTGACCCTGAAGCTCATCTGCACCACCGGCA
AGCTGCCCGTGCCCTGGCCCACCCTCGTGACCACCCTCGGCTGCGGCCTGCAGTGCTTCGCCCGCTACCC
CGACCACATGAAGCAGCACGACTTCTTCAAGTCCGCCATGCCCGAAGGCTACGTCCAGGAGCGCACCATC
TTCTTCAAGGACGACGGCAACTACAAGACCCGCGCCGAGGTGAAGTTCGAGGGCGACACCCTGGTGAACC
GCATCGAGCTGAAGGGCATCGACTTCAAGGAGGACGGCAACATCCTGGGGCACAAGCTGGAGTACAACTA
CAACAGCCACAACGTCTATATCACCGCCGACAAGCAGAAGAACGGCATCAAGGCCAACTTCAAGATCCGC
CACAACATCGAGGACGGCGGCGTGCAGCTCGCCGACCACTACCAGCAGAACACCCCCATCGGCGACGGCC
CCGTGCTGCTGCCCGACAACCACTACCTGAGCTACCAGTCCAAGCTGAGCAAAGACCCCAACGAGAAGCG
CGATCACATGGTCCTGCTGGAGTTCGTGACCGCCGCCGGGATCACTCTCGGCATGGACGAGCTGTACAAG
TAACTCGAGGTTTAAACCCGCTGATCAGCCTCGACTGTGCCTTCTAGTTGCCAGCCATCTGTTGTTTGCC
CCTCCCCCGTGCCTTCCTTGACCCTGGAAGGTGCCACTCCCACTGTCCTTTCCTAATAAAATGAGGAAAT
TGCATCGCATTGTCTGAGTAGGTGTCATTCTATTCTGGGGGGTGGGGTGGGGCAGGACAGCAAGGGGGAG
GATTGGGAAGACAATAGCAGGCATGCTGGGGATGCGGTGGGCTCTATGGCTTCTGAGGCGGAAAGAACCA
GCTGGGGCTCTAGGGGGTATCCCC
[124 nt withheld, positions 3035-3158]
C
[91 nt withheld, positions 3160-3250]
AGGGTGATGGTTCACGTACCTAGAAGTTCCTATTCCGAAGTTCCTATTCTCTAGAAAGTATAGGAACTTC
CTTGGCCAAAAAGCCTGAACTCACCGCGACGTCTGTCGAGAAGTTTCTGATCGAAAAGTTCGACAGCGTC
TCCGACCTGATGCAGCTCTCGGAGGGCGAAGAATCTCGTGCTTTCAGCTTCGATGTAGGAGGGCGTGGAT
ATGTCCTGCGGGTAAATAGCTGCGCCGATGGTTTCTACAAAGATCGTTATGTTTATCGGCACTTTGCATC
GGCCGCGCTCCCGATTCCGGAAGTGCTTGACATTGGGGAATTCAGCGAGAGCCTGACCTATTGCATCTCC
CGCCGTGCACAGGGTGTCACGTTGCAAGACCTGCCTGAAACCGAACTGCCCGCTGTTCTGCAGCCGGTCG
CGGAGGCCATGGATGCGATCGCTGCGGCCGATCTTAGCCAGACGAGCGGGTTCGGCCCATTCGGACCGCA
AGGAATCGGTCAATACACTACATGGCGTGATTTCATATGCGCGATTGCTGATCCCCATGTGTATCACTGG
CAAACTGTGATGGACGACACCGTCAGTGCGTCCGTCGCGCAGGCTCTCGATGAGCTGATGCTTTGGGCCG
AGGACTGCCCCGAAGTCCGGCACCTCGTGCACGCGGATTTCGGCTCCAACAATGTCCTGACGGACAATGG
CCGCATAACAGCGGTCATTGACTGGAGCGAGGCGATGTTCGGGGATTCCCAATACGAGGTCGCCAACATC
TTCTTCTGGAGGCCGTGGTTGGCTTGTATGGAGCAGCAGACGCGCTACTTCGAGCGGAGGCATCCGGAGC
TTGCAGGATCGCCGCGGCTCCGGGCGTATATGCTCCGCATTGGTCTTGACCAACTCTATCAGAGCTTGGT
TGACGGCAATTTCGATGATGCAGCTTGGGCGCAGGGTCGATGCGACGCAATCGTCCGATCCGGAGCCGGG
ACTGTCGGGCGTACACAAATCGCCCGCAGAAGCGCGGCCGTCTGGACCGATGGCTGTGTAGAAGTACTCG
CCGATAGTGGAAACCGACGCCCCAGCACTCGTCCGAGGGCAAAGGAATAGCACGTACTACGAGATTTCGA
TTCCACCGCCGCCTTCTATGAAAGGTTGGGCTTCGGAATCGTTTTCCGGGACGCCGGCTGGATGATCCTC
CAGCGCGGGGATCTCATGCTGGAGTTCTTCGCCCACCCCAACTTGTTTATTGCAGCTTATAATGGTTACA
AATAAAGCAATAGCATCACAAATTTCACAAATAAAGCATTTTTTTCACTGCATTCTAGTTGTGGTTTGTC
CAAACTCATCAATGTATCTTATCATGTCTGTATACCGTCGACCTCTAGCTAGAGCTTGGCGTAATCATGG
TCATAGCTGTTTCCTGTGTGAAATTGTTATCCGCTCACAATTCCACACAACATACGAGCCGGAAGCATAA
AGTGTAAAGCCTGGGGTGCCTAATGAGTGAGCTAACTCACATTAATTGCGTTGCGCTCACTGCCCGCTTT
CCAGTCGGGAAACCTGTCGTGCCAGCTGCATTAATGAATCGGCCAACGCGCGGGGAGAGGCGGTTTGCGT
ATTGGGCGCTCTTCCGCTTCCTCGCTCACTGACTCGCTGCGCTCGGTCGTTCGGCTGCGGCGAGCGGTAT
CAGCTCACTCAAAGGCGGTAATACGGTTATCCACAGAATCAGGGGATAACGCAGGAAAGAACATGTGAGC
AAAAGGCCAGCAAAAGGCCAGGAACCGTAAAAAGGCCGCGTTGCTGGCGTTTTTCCATAGGCTCCGCCCC
CCTGACGAGCATCACAAAAATCGACGCTCAAGTCAGAGGTGGCGAAACCCGACAGGACTATAAAGATACC
AGGCGTTTCCCCCTGGAAGCTCCCTCGTGCGCTCTCCTGTTCCGACCCTGCCGCTTACCGGATACCTGTC
CGCCTTTCTCCCTTCGGGAAGCGTGGCGCTTTCTCATAGCTCACGCTGTAGGTATCTCAGTTCGGTGTAG
GTCGTTCGCTCCAAGCTGGGCTGTGTGCACGAACCCCCCGTTCAGCCCGACCGCTGCGCCTTATCCGGTA
ACTATCGTCTTGAGTCCAACCCGGTAAGACACGACTTATCGCCACTGGCAGCAGCCACTGGTAACAGGAT
TAGCAGAGCGAGGTATGTAGGCGGTGCTACAGAGTTCTTGAAGTGGTGGCCTAACTACGGCTACACTAGA
AGAACAGTATTTGGTATCTGCGCTCTGCTGAAGCCAGTTACCTTCGGAAAAAGAGTTGGTAGCTCTTGAT
CCGGCAAACAAACCACCGCTGGTAGCGGTGGTTTTTTTGTTTGCAAGCAGCAGATTACGCGCAGAAAAAA
AGGATCTCAAGAAGATCCTTTGATCTTTTCTACGGGGTCTGACGCTCAGTGGAACGAAAACTCACGTTAA
GGGATTTTGGTCATGAGATTATCAAAAAGGATCTTCACCTAGATCCTTTTAAATTAAAAATGAAGTTTTA
AATCAATCTAAAGTATATATGAGTAAACTTGGTCTGACAGTTACCAATGCTTAATCAGTGAGGCACCTAT
CTCAGCGATCTGTCTATTTCGTTCATCCATAGTTGCCTGACTCCCCGTCGTGTAGATAACTACGATACGG
GAGGGCTTACCATCTGGCCCCAGTGCTGCAATGATACCGCGAGACCCACGCTCACCGGCTCCAGATTTAT
CAGCAATAAACCAGCCAGCCGGAAGGGCCGAGCGCAGAAGTGGTCCTGCAACTTTATCCGCCTCCATCCA
GTCTATTAATTGTTGCCGGGAAGCTAGAGTAAGTAGTTCGCCAGTTAATAGTTTGCGCAACGTTGTTGCC
ATTGCTACAGGCATCGTGGTGTCACGCTCGTCGTTTGGTATGGCTTCATTCAGCTCCGGTTCCCAACGAT
CAAGGCGAGTTACATGATCCCCCATGTTGTGCAAAAAAGCGGTTAGCTCCTTCGGTCCTCCGATCGTTGT
CAGAAGTAAGTTGGCCGCAGTGTTATCACTCATGGTTATGGCAGCACTGCATAATTCTCTTACTGTCATG
CCATCCGTAAGATGCTTTTCTGTGACTGGTGAGTACTCAACCAAGTCATTCTGAGAATAGTGTATGCGGC
GACCGAGTTGCTCTTGCCCGGCGTCAATACGGGATAATACCGCGCCACATAGCAGAACTTTAAAAGTGCT
CATCATTGGAAAACGTTCTTCGGGGCGAAAACTCTCAAGGATCTTACCGCTGTTGAGATCCAGTTCGATG
TAACCCACTCGTGCACCCAACTGATCTTCAGCATCTTTTACTTTCACCAGCGTTTCTGGGTGAGCAAAAA
CAGGAAGGCAAAATGCCGCAAAAAAGGGAATAAGGGCGACACGGAAATGTTGAATACTCATACTCTTCCT
TTTTCAATATTATTGAAGCATTTATCAGGGTTATTGTCTCATGAGCGGATACATATTTGAATGTATTTAG
AAAAATAAACAAATAGGGGTTCCGCGCACATTTCCCCGAAAAGTGCCACCTGACGTC
