Features (pLannotate 1.2.2; 27 found; start..end, strand, type, name):
     18..252     +  promoter       SV40 promoter (fragment): SV40 enhancer and early promoter
    331..347     +  polyA_signal   bGH poly(A) signal (fragment): bovine growth hormone polyadenylation signal
    438..486     -  polyA_signal   HSV TK poly(A) signal: herpes simplex virus thymidine kinase polyadenylation signal (Cole and Stacy, 1985)
    563..1282    -  CDS            mCerulean: enhanced monomeric variant of CFP (Rizzo et al., 2004) mammalian codon-optimized
   1378..1397    -  promoter       PLtetO-1 promoter (fragment): modified phage lambda PL promoter with tet operator sites (Lutz and Bujard, 1997)
   1399..1418    -  promoter       PLtetO-1 promoter (fragment): modified phage lambda PL promoter with tet operator sites (Lutz and Bujard, 1997)
   1420..1623    -  promoter       CMV promoter: human cytomegalovirus (CMV) immediate early promoter
   1624..1771    -  enhancer       CMV enhancer (fragment): human cytomegalovirus immediate early enhancer; contains an 18-bp deletion relative to the standard CMV enhancer
   1803..1854    +  promoter       CMVd2 promoter: truncated human cytomegalovirus (CMV) immediate early promoter that yields moderately reduced expression relative to the full-length promoter
   1856..1875    +  promoter       PLtetO-1 promoter (fragment): modified phage lambda PL promoter with tet operator sites (Lutz and Bujard, 1997)
   1877..1896    +  promoter       PLtetO-1 promoter (fragment): modified phage lambda PL promoter with tet operator sites (Lutz and Bujard, 1997)
   1925..1941    +  CDS            TEV site (fragment): tobacco etch virus (TEV) protease recognition and cleavage site
   2013..2732    +  CDS            mVenus: Venus YFP with monomerizing A206K mutation (Nagai et al., 2002; Kremers et al., 2006) mammalian codon-optimized
   2764..2988    +  polyA_signal   bGH poly(A) signal: bovine growth hormone polyadenylation signal
   2992..3013    +  promoter       SV40 promoter (fragment): SV40 enhancer and early promoter
   3034..3267    +  rep_origin     f1 ori (fragment) (sequence partly withheld): f1 bacteriophage origin of replication; arrow indicates direction of (+) strand synthesis
   3272..3319    +  protein_bind   FRT: FLP-mediated recombination occurs in the 8-bp core sequence TCTAGAAA (Turan and Bode, 2011). FLP recombinase from the Saccharomyces cerevisiae 2μ plasmid
   3327..4349    +  CDS            HygR: aminoglycoside phosphotransferase from E. coli; aph(4)-Ia; confers resistance to hygromycin
   4359..4484    +  CDS            ble (fragment): BLE_KLEPN - Experimental evidence at protein level: Swiss-Prot protein existence level 1. Binding protein with a strong affinity to the bleomycin family of antibiotics. Binds to CL990; an antimitotic-antibiotic compound. From Klebsiella pneumoniae.
   4479..4600    +  polyA_signal   SV40 poly(A) signal: SV40 polyadenylation signal
   4673..4689    -  protein_bind   lac operator: The lac repressor binds to the lac operator to inhibit transcription in E. coli. This inhibition can be relieved by adding lactose or isopropyl-β-D-thiogalactopyranoside (IPTG). lac repressor encoded by lacI
   4697..4727    -  promoter       lac promoter: promoter for the E. coli lac operon
   4742..4763    -  protein_bind   CAP binding site: CAP binding activates transcription in the presence of cAMP. E. coli catabolite activator protein
   4776..4868    -  CDS            lacI (fragment): lac repressor; lacI; The lac repressor binds to the lac operator to inhibit transcription in E. coli. This inhibition can be relieved by adding lactose or isopropyl-β-D-thiogalactopyranoside (IPTG).
   5051..5639    -  rep_origin     ori: high-copy-number ColE1/pMB1/pBR322/pUC origin of replication
   5810..6670    -  CDS            AmpR: β-lactamase; bla; confers resistance to ampicillin, carbenicillin, and related antibiotics
   6671..6775    -  promoter       AmpR promoter: bla
>Addgene plasmid #105806 | pKK-FRET-ORF1-3C-Cerulean_ORF2-TEV-Amber | addgene full sequence | sequence record 207907 | Addgene NGS Result
GACGGATCGGGAGATCCGCTGTGGAATGTGTGTCAGTTAGGGTGTGGAAAGTCCCCAGGCTCCCCAGCAG
GCAGAAGTATGCAAAGCATGCATCTCAATTAGTCAGCAACCAGGTGTGGAAAGTCCCCAGGCTCCCCAGC
AGGCAGAAGTATGCAAAGCATGCATCTCAATTAGTCAGCAACCATAGTCCCGCCCCTAACTCCGCCCATC
CCGCCCCTAACTCCGCCCAGTTCCGCCCATTCTCCGCTCCATCGTTCAGATCCTTATCGATGCTATGGCA
GGGCCTGCCGCCCCGACGTTGGCTGCGAGCCCTGGGCCTTCACCCGAACTTGGGGGGTGGGGTGGGGAAA
AGGAAGAAACGCGGGCGTATTGGCCCCAATGGGGTCACGGTGGGGTATCGACAGAGTGCCAGCCCTGGGA
CCGAACCCCGCGTTTATGAACAAACGACCCAACACCCGTGCGTTTTATTCTGTCTTTTTATTGCCGTCAT
AGCGCGGGTTCCTTCCGGTATTGTCTCCTTCCGTGTTTCAGTTAGCCTCCCCCATCAGCGAACCGCGGGC
CCTTACTTGTACAGCTCGTCCATGCCGAGAGTGATCCCGGCGGCGGTCACGAACTCCAGCAGGACCATGT
GATCGCGCTTCTCGTTGGGGTCTTTGCTCAGCTTGGACTGGGTGCTCAGGTAGTGGTTGTCGGGCAGCAG
CACGGGGCCGTCGCCGATGGGGGTGTTCTGCTGGTAGTGGTCGGCGAGCTGCACGCTGCCGTCCTCGATG
TTGTGGCGGATCTTGAAGTTGGCCTTGATGCCGTTCTTCTGCTTGTCGGCGGTGATATAGACGTTGTCGC
TGATGGCGTTGTACTCCAGCTTGTGCCCCAGGATGTTGCCGTCCTCCTTGAAGTCGATGCCCTTCAGCTC
GATGCGGTTCACCAGGGTGTCGCCCTCGAACTTCACCTCGGCGCGGGTCTTGTAGTTGCCGTCGTCCTTG
AAGAAGATGGTGCGCTCCTGGACGTAGCCTTCGGGCATGGCGGACTTGAAGAAGTCGTGCTGCTTCATGT
GGTCGGGGTAGCGGGCGAAGCACTGCACGCCCCAGGTCAGGGTGGTCACGAGGGTGGGCCAGGGCACGGG
CAGCTTGCCGGTGGTGCAGATGAACTTCAGGGTCAGCTTGCCGTAGGTGGCATCGCCCTCGCCCTCGCCG
GACACGCTGAACTTGTGGCCGTTTACGTCGCCGTCCAGCTCGACCAGGATGGGCACCACCCCGGTGAACA
GCTCCTCGCCCTTGCTCACCATGGGCCCCTGGAACAGAACTTCCAGACGCGTTTCAGAGCGGCCGCACTG
ATCTTAAGGGTACTAGCGCTGATCGGCAATTGCGAGGTCCTAGGACGATCTCTATCACTGATAGGGAGAT
CTCTATCACTGATAGGGAGAGCTCTGCTTATATAGACCTCCCACCGTACACGCCTACCGCCCATTTGCGT
CAATGGGGCGGAGTTGTTACGACATTTTGGAAAGTCCCGTTGATTTTGGTGCCAAAACAAACTCCCATTG
ACGTCAATGGGGTGGAGACTTGGAAATCCCCGTGAGTCAAACCGCTATCCACGCCCATTGATGTACTGCC
AAAACCGCATCACCATGGTAATAGCGATGACTAATACGTAGATGTACTGCCAAGTAGGAAAGTCCCATAA
GGTCATGTACTGGGCATAATGCCAGGCGGGCCATTTACCGTCATTGACGTCAATAGGGGGCGTACTTGGC
ATATGATACACTTGATGTACTCTAGAAAATGTCGTAACAACTCCGCCCCATTGACGCAAATGGGCGGTAG
GCGTGTACGGTGGGAGGTCTATATAAGCAGAGCTCTCCCTATCAGTGATAGAGATCTCCCTATCAGTGAT
AGAGATCGTCAAGCTTGGTACCGAGCTCGGATCCGAAAACCTGTACTTCCAAGGAACCGGTGGTCACCTG
TACAATCGATCCTGCAGGAGCTAGCGAGAATTTGTATTTTCAGGGTGATATCATGGTGAGCAAGGGCGAG
GAGCTGTTCACCGGGGTGGTGCCCATCCTGGTCGAGCTGGACGGCGACGTAAACGGCCACAAGTTCAGCG
TGTCCGGCGAGGGCGAGGGCGATGCCACCTACGGCAAGCTGACCCTGAAGCTCATCTGCACCACCGGCAA
GCTGCCCGTGCCCTGGCCCACCCTCGTGACCACCCTCGGCTGCGGCCTGCAGTGCTTCGCCCGCTACCCC
GACCACATGAAGCAGCACGACTTCTTCAAGTCCGCCATGCCCGAAGGCTACGTCCAGGAGCGCACCATCT
TCTTCAAGGACGACGGCAACTACAAGACCCGCGCCGAGGTGAAGTTCGAGGGCGACACCCTGGTGAACCG
CATCGAGCTGAAGGGCATCGACTTCAAGGAGGACGGCAACATCCTGGGGCACAAGCTGGAGTACAACTAC
AACAGCCACAACGTCTATATCACCGCCGACAAGCAGAAGAACGGCATCAAGGCCAACTTCAAGATCCGCC
ACAACATCGAGGACGGCGGCGTGCAGCTCGCCGACCACTACCAGCAGAACACCCCCATCGGCGACGGCCC
CGTGCTGCTGCCCGACAACCACTACCTGAGCTACCAGTCCAAGCTGAGCAAAGACCCCAACGAGAAGCGC
GATCACATGGTCCTGCTGGAGTTCGTGACCGCCGCCGGGATCACTCTCGGCATGGACGAGCTGTACAAGT
AACTCGAGGTTTAAACCCGCTGATCAGCCTCGACTGTGCCTTCTAGTTGCCAGCCATCTGTTGTTTGCCC
CTCCCCCGTGCCTTCCTTGACCCTGGAAGGTGCCACTCCCACTGTCCTTTCCTAATAAAATGAGGAAATT
GTATCGCATTGTCTGAGTAGGTGTCATTCTATTCTGGGGGGTGGGGTGGGGCAGGACAGCAAGGGGGAGG
ATTGGGAAGACAATAGCAGGCATGCTGGGGATGCGGTGGGCTCTATGGCTTCTGAGGCGGAAAGAACCAG
CTGGGGCTCTAGGGGGTATCCCC
[124 nt withheld, positions 3034-3157]
C
[91 nt withheld, positions 3159-3249]
AGGGTGATGGTTCACGTACCTAGAAGTTCCTATTCCGAAGTTCCTATTCTCTAGAAAGTATAGGAACTTC
CTTGGCCAAAAAGCCTGAACTCACCGCGACGTCTGTCGAGAAGTTTCTGATCGAAAAGTTCGACAGCGTC
TCCGACCTGATGCAGCTCTCGGAGGGCGAAGAATCTCGTGCTTTCAGCTTCGATGTAGGAGGGCGTGGAT
ATGTCCTGCGGGTAAATAGCTGCGCCGATGGTTTCTACAAAGATCGTTATGTTTATCGGCACTTTGCATC
GGCCGCGCTCCCGATTCCGGAAGTGCTTGACATTGGGGAATTCAGCGAGAGCCTGACCTATTGCATCTCC
CGCCGTGCACAGGGTGTCACGTTGCAAGACCTGCCTGAAACCGAACTGCCCGCTGTTCTGCAGCCGGTCG
CGGAGGCCATGGATGCGATCGCTGCGGCCGATCTTAGCCAGACGAGCGGGTTCGGCCCATTCGGACCGCA
AGGAATCGGTCAATACACTACATGGCGTGATTTCATATGCGCGATTGCTGATCCCCATGTGTATCACTGG
CAAACTGTGATGGACGACACCGTCAGTGCGTCCGTCGCGCAGGCTCTCGATGAGCTGATGCTTTGGGCCG
AGGACTGCCCCGAAGTCCGGCACCTCGTGCACGCGGATTTCGGCTCCAACAATGTCCTGACGGACAATGG
CCGCATAACAGCGGTCATTGACTGGAGCGAGGCGATGTTCGGGGATTCCCAATACGAGGTCGCCAACATC
TTCTTCTGGAGGCCGTGGTTGGCTTGTATGGAGCAGCAGACGCGCTACTTCGAGCGGAGGCATCCGGAGC
TTGCAGGATCGCCGCGGCTCCGGGCGTATATGCTCCGCATTGGTCTTGACCAACTCTATCAGAGCTTGGT
TGACGGCAATTTCGATGATGCAGCTTGGGCGCAGGGTCGATGCGACGCAATCGTCCGATCCGGAGCCGGG
ACTGTCGGGCGTACACAAATCGCCCGCAGAAGCGCGGCCGTCTGGACCGATGGCTGTGTAGAAGTACTCG
CCGATAGTGGAAACCGACGCCCCAGCACTCGTCCGAGGGCAAAGGAATAGCACGTACTACGAGATTTCGA
TTCCACCGCCGCCTTCTATGAAAGGTTGGGCTTCGGAATCGTTTTCCGGGACGCCGGCTGGATGATCCTC
CAGCGCGGGGATCTCATGCTGGAGTTCTTCGCCCACCCCAACTTGTTTATTGCAGCTTATAATGGTTACA
AATAAAGCAATAGCATCACAAATTTCACAAATAAAGCATTTTTTTCACTGCATTCTAGTTGTGGTTTGTC
CAAACTCATCAATGTATCTTATCATGTCTGTATACCGTCGACCTCTAGCTAGAGCTTGGCGTAATCATGG
TCATAGCTGTTTCCTGTGTGAAATTGTTATCCGCTCACAATTCCACACAACATACGAGCCGGAAGCATAA
AGTGTAAAGCCTGGGGTGCCTAATGAGTGAGCTAACTCACATTAATTGCGTTGCGCTCACTGCCCGCTTT
CCAGTCGGGAAACCTGTCGTGCCAGCTGCATTAATGAATCGGCCAACGCGCGGGGAGAGGCGGTTTGCGT
ATTGGGCGCTCTTCCGCTTCCTCGCTCACTGACTCGCTGCGCTCGGTCGTTCGGCTGCGGCGAGCGGTAT
CAGCTCACTCAAAGGCGGTAATACGGTTATCCACAGAATCAGGGGATAACGCAGGAAAGAACATGTGAGC
AAAAGGCCAGCAAAAGGCCAGGAACCGTAAAAAGGCCGCGTTGCTGGCGTTTTTCCATAGGCTCCGCCCC
CCTGACGAGCATCACAAAAATCGACGCTCAAGTCAGAGGTGGCGAAACCCGACAGGACTATAAAGATACC
AGGCGTTTCCCCCTGGAAGCTCCCTCGTGCGCTCTCCTGTTCCGACCCTGCCGCTTACCGGATACCTGTC
CGCCTTTCTCCCTTCGGGAAGCGTGGCGCTTTCTCATAGCTCACGCTGTAGGTATCTCAGTTCGGTGTAG
GTCGTTCGCTCCAAGCTGGGCTGTGTGCACGAACCCCCCGTTCAGCCCGACCGCTGCGCCTTATCCGGTA
ACTATCGTCTTGAGTCCAACCCGGTAAGACACGACTTATCGCCACTGGCAGCAGCCACTGGTAACAGGAT
TAGCAGAGCGAGGTATGTAGGCGGTGCTACAGAGTTCTTGAAGTGGTGGCCTAACTACGGCTACACTAGA
AGAACAGTATTTGGTATCTGCGCTCTGCTGAAGCCAGTTACCTTCGGAAAAAGAGTTGGTAGCTCTTGAT
CCGGCAAACAAACCACCGCTGGTAGCGGTGGTTTTTTTGTTTGCAAGCAGCAGATTACGCGCAGAAAAAA
AGGATCTCAAGAAGATCCTTTGATCTTTTCTACGGGGTCTGACGCTCAGTGGAACGAAAACTCACGTTAA
GGGATTTTGGTCATGAGATTATCAAAAAGGATCTTCACCTAGATCCTTTTAAATTAAAAATGAAGTTTTA
AATCAATCTAAAGTATATATGAGTAAACTTGGTCTGACAGTTACCAATGCTTAATCAGTGAGGCACCTAT
CTCAGCGATCTGTCTATTTCGTTCATCCATAGTTGCCTGACTCCCCGTCGTGTAGATAACTACGATACGG
GAGGGCTTACCATCTGGCCCCAGTGCTGCAATGATACCGCGAGACCCACGCTCACCGGCTCCAGATTTAT
CAGCAATAAACCAGCCAGCCGGAAGGGCCGAGCGCAGAAGTGGTCCTGCAACTTTATCCGCCTCCATCCA
GTCTATTAATTGTTGCCGGGAAGCTAGAGTAAGTAGTTCGCCAGTTAATAGTTTGCGCAACGTTGTTGCC
ATTGCTACAGGCATCGTGGTGTCACGCTCGTCGTTTGGTATGGCTTCATTCAGCTCCGGTTCCCAACGAT
CAAGGCGAGTTACATGATCCCCCATGTTGTGCAAAAAAGCGGTTAGCTCCTTCGGTCCTCCGATCGTTGT
CAGAAGTAAGTTGGCCGCAGTGTTATCACTCATGGTTATGGCAGCACTGCATAATTCTCTTACTGTCATG
CCATCCGTAAGATGCTTTTCTGTGACTGGTGAGTACTCAACCAAGTCATTCTGAGAATAGTGTATGCGGC
GACCGAGTTGCTCTTGCCCGGCGTCAATACGGGATAATACCGCGCCACATAGCAGAACTTTAAAAGTGCT
CATCATTGGAAAACGTTCTTCGGGGCGAAAACTCTCAAGGATCTTACCGCTGTTGAGATCCAGTTCGATG
TAACCCACTCGTGCACCCAACTGATCTTCAGCATCTTTTACTTTCACCAGCGTTTCTGGGTGAGCAAAAA
CAGGAAGGCAAAATGCCGCAAAAAAGGGAATAAGGGCGACACGGAAATGTTGAATACTCATACTCTTCCT
TTTTCAATATTATTGAAGCATTTATCAGGGTTATTGTCTCATGAGCGGATACATATTTGAATGTATTTAG
AAAAATAAACAAATAGGGGTTCCGCGCACATTTCCCCGAAAAGTGCCACCTGACGTC
